>Addgene plasmid #234698 | p355_DG | addgene full sequence | sequence record 467842 | Addgene NGS Result
TTGAGATCCTTTTTTTCTGCGCGTAATCTGCTGCTTGCAAACAAAAAAACCACCGCTACCAGCGGTGGTT
TGTTTGCCGGATCAAGAGCTACCAACTCTTTTTCCGAAGGTAACTGGCTTCAGCAGAGCGCAGATACCAA
ATACTGTCCTTCTAGTGTAGCCGTAGTTAGGCCACCACTTCAAGAACTCTGTAGCACCGCCTACATACCT
CGCTCTGCTAATCCTGTTACCAGTGGCTGCTGCCAGTGGCGATAAGTCGTGTCTTACCGGGTTGGACTCA
AGACGATAGTTACCGGATAAGGCGCAGCGGTCGGGCTGAACGGGGGGTTCGTGCACACAGCCCAGCTTGG
AGCGAACGACCTACACCGAACTGAGATACCTACAGCGTGAGCTATGAGAAAGCGCCACGCTTCCCGAAGG
GAGAAAGGCGGACAGGTATCCGGTAAGCGGCAGGGTCGGAACAGGAGAGCGCACGAGGGAGCTTCCAGGG
GGAAACGCCTGGTATCTTTATAGTCCTGTCGGGTTTCGCCACCTCTGACTTGAGCGTCGATTTTTGTGAT
GCTCGTCAGGGGGGCGGAGCCTATGGAAAAACGCCAGCAACGCGGCCTTTTTACGGTTCCTGGCCTTTTG
CTGGCCTTTTGCTCACATGTTCTTTCCTGCGTTATCCCCTGATTCTGTGGATAACCGTATTACCGCCTTT
GAGTGAGCTGATACCGCTCGCCGCAGCCGAACGACCGAGCGCAGCGAGTCAGTGAGCGAGGAAGCGGAAG
AGCGCCTGATGCGGTATTTTCTCCTTACGCATCTGTGCGGTATTTCACACCGCAATGGTGCACTCTCAGT
ACAATCTGCTCTGATGCCGCATAGTTAAGCCAGTATACACTCCGCTATCGCTACGTGACTGGGTCATGGC
TGCGCCCCGACACCCGCCAACACCCGCTGACGCGCCCTGACGGGCTTGTCTGCTCCCGGCATCCGCTTAC
AGACAAGCTGTGACCGTCTCCGGGAGCTGCATGTGTCAGAGGTTTTCACCGTCATCACCGAAACGCGCGA
GGCAGCTGCGGTAAAGCTCATCAGCGTGGTCGTGAAGCGATTCACAGATGTCTGCCTGTTCATCCGCGTC
CAGCTCGTTGAGTTTCTCCAGAAGCGTTAATGTCTGGCTTCTGATAAAGCGGGCCATGTTAAGGGCGGTT
TTTTCCTGTTTGGTCACTGATGCCTCCGTGTAAGGGGGATTTCTGTTCATGGGGGTAATGATACCGATGA
AACGAGAGAGGATGCTCACGATACGGGTTACTGATGATGAACATGCCCGGTTACTGGAACGTTGTGAGGG
TAAACAACTGGCGGTATGGATGCGGCGGGACCAGAGAAAAATCACTCAGGGTCAATGCCAGCGCTTCGTT
AATACAGATGTAGGTGTTCCACAGGGTAGCCAGCAGCATCCTGCGATGCAGATCCGGAACATAATGGTGC
AGGGCGCTGACTTCCGCGTTTCCAGACTTTACGAAACACGGAAACCGAAGACCATTCATGTTGTTGCTCA
GGTCGCAGACGTTTTGCAGCAGCAGTCGCTTCACGTTCGCTCGCGTATCGGTGATTCATTCTGCTAACCA
GTAAGGCAACCCCGCCAGCCTAGCCGGGTCCTCAACGACAGGAGCACGATCATGCGCACCCGTGGGGCCG
CCATGCCGGCGATAATGGCCTGCTTCTCGCCGAAACGTTTGGTGGCGGGACCAGTGACGAAGGCTTGAGC
GAGGGCGTGCAAGATTCCGAATACCGCAAGCGACAGGCCGATCATCGTCGCGCTCCAGCGAAAGCGGTCC
TCGCCGAAAATGACCCAGAGCGCTGCCGGCACCTGTCCTACGAGTTGCATGATAAAGAAGACAGTCATAA
GTGCGGCGACGATAGTCATGCCCCGCGCCCACCGGAAGGAGCTGACTGGGTTGAAGGCTCTCAAGGGCAT
CGGTCGAGATCCCGGTGCCTAATGAGTGAGCTAACTTACATTAATTGCGTTGCGCTCACTGCCCGCTTTC
CAGTCGGGAAACCTGTCGTGCCAGCTGCATTAATGAATCGGCCAACGCGCGGGGAGAGGCGGTTTGCGTA
TTGGGCGCCAGGGTGGTTTTTCTTTTCACCAGTGAGACGGGCAACAGCTGATTGCCCTTCACCGCCTGGC
CCTGAGAGAGTTGCAGCAAGCGGTCCACGCTGGTTTGCCCCAGCAGGCGAAAATCCTGTTTGATGGTGGT
TAACGGCGGGATATAACATGAGCTGTCTTCGGTATCGTCGTATCCCACTACCGAGATATCCGCACCAACG
CGCAGCCCGGACTCGGTAATGGCGCGCATTGCGCCCAGCGCCATCTGATCGTTGGCAACCAGCATCGCAG
TGGGAACGATGCCCTCATTCAGCATTTGCATGGTTTGTTGAAAACCGGACATGGCACTCCAGTCGCCTTC
CCGTTCCGCTATCGGCTGAATTTGATTGCGAGTGAGATATTTATGCCAGCCAGCCAGACGCAGACGCGCC
GAGACAGAACTTAATGGGCCCGCTAACAGCGCGATTTGCTGGTGACCCAATGCGACCAGATGCTCCACGC
CCAGTCGCGTACCGTCTTCATGGGAGAAAATAATACTGTTGATGGGTGTCTGGTCAGAGACATCAAGAAA
TAACGCCGGAACATTAGTGCAGGCAGCTTCCACAGCAATGGCATCCTGGTCATCCAGCGGATAGTTAATG
ATCAGCCCACTGACGCGTTGCGCGAGAAGATTGTGCACCGCCGCTTTACAGGCTTCGACGCCGCTTCGTT
CTACCATCGACACCACCACGCTGGCACCCAGTTGATCGGCGCGAGATTTAATCGCCGCGACAATTTGCGA
CGGCGCGTGCAGGGCCAGACTGGAGGTGGCAACGCCAATCAGCAACGACTGTTTGCCCGCCAGTTGTTGT
GCCACGCGGTTGGGAATGTAATTCAGCTCCGCCATCGCCGCTTCCACTTTTTCCCGCGTTTTCGCAGAAA
CGTGGCTGGCCTGGTTCACCACGCGGGAAACGGTCTGATAAGAGACACCGGCATACTCTGCGACATCGTA
TAACGTTACTGGTTTCACATTCACCACCCTGAATTGACTCTCTTCCGGGCGCTATCATGCCATACCGCGA
AAGGTTTTGCGCCATTCGATGGTGTCCGGGATCTCGACGCTCTCCCTTATGCGACTCCTGCATTAGGAAG
CAGCCCAGTAGTAGGTTGAGGCCGTTGAGCACCGCCGCCGCAAGGAATGGTGCATGCAAGGAGATGGCGC
CCAACAGTCCCCCGGCCACGGGGCCTGCCACCATACCCACGCCGAAACAAGCGCTCATGAGCCCGAAGTG
GCGAGCCCGATCTTCCCCATCGGTGATGTCGGCGATATAGGCGCCAGCAACCGCACCTGTGGCGCCGGTG
ATGCCGGCCACGATGCGTCCGGCGTAGAGGATCGAGATCTCGATCCCGCGAAATTAATACGACTCACTAT
AGGGGAATTGTGAGCGGATAACAATTCCCCTCTAGAAATAATTTTGTTTAACTTTAAGAAGGAGATATAC
CATGGGCAGCAGCCATCATCATCATCATCACCATCATCATCATAGCAGCGGCCTGGTGCCGCGCGGCAGC
GGATCCAGAGACCGCCTGGCTCTAGTAGCGATCTACACTAGCACTATCAGCGTTATTAGCTGCCGCCGCT
GCCGCCGGTGCTATGGCGCGCCACGCTGCGTTCATACTGTTCCACCACGGTATAATCTTCGTTATGGCTC
GTAATATCCAGTTTGCGATCAATGTTAAACGCGCCCGGCATCTGCACCGGTTTTTTCGCGCGATAGGTGG
TTTTAAAATCCGCCAGATAGCGGCCGCCATCTTTCAGGCGCAGCGCCATTTTAATATCGCCTTTCAGCAC
CACATCTTCCGGATACAGGCGTTCGGTGCTCGCTTCCCAGCCCATCGTTTTTTTCTGCATCACCGGGCCA
TCCGGCGGAAAGTTGGTGCCGCGCAGTTTCACTTTATAAATCAGGGTGCCATCTTCCAGGCTCGTATCTT
GCGCCACGCTCACCGCGCCGCCATCTTCAAAGTTCATCACGCGTTCCCATTTAAAGCCTTCCGGAAAGCT
CTGTTTCCAATAATCCGGAATATCCGCCGGATGTTTGGTAAACGCGCGGCTGCCATACATAAACTGCGGG
CTCAGAATATCCCAGCTAAACGGCAGCGGGCCGCCTTTGGTCACGCGCAGTTTCGCGGTCTGCGTGCCTT
CATACGGGCGGCCTTCGCCTTCGCCTTCAATTTCAAATTCATGGCCGTTCATGCTGCCTTCCATATGCAC
TTTAAAGCGCATAAATTCTTTAATCACCGCTTCGGTGCTATCCATCTAGTATTTCTCCTCTTTCTCTAGT
ATGTGTACACAACATACGGCCGGAAGCATAAAGTGTAAAGCCTGGGGTGCCTAATGAGTGAGCTAACTCA
CATTAATTGCGTTGCGCTCACTGCCCGCTTTCCAGTCGGGAAACCTGTCGTGCCAGCTGCATTAATGAAT
CGGCCAACGCGCGGGGAGAGGCGGTTTGCGTATTGGGTCTCATGAGCTCGAGCACCACCACCACCACCAC
TGAGATCCGGCTGCTAACAAAGCCCGAAAGGAAGCTGAGTTGGCTGCTGCCACCGCTGAGCAATAACTAG
CATAACCCCTTGGGGCCTCTAAACGGGTCTTGAGGGGTTTTTTGCTGAAAGGAGGAACTATATCCGGATT
GGCGAATGGG
[124 nt withheld, positions 4771-4894]
C
[91 nt withheld, positions 4896-4986]
A
[49 nt withheld, positions 4988-5036]
CCTTTGACGTTGGAGTCCACGTTCTTT
[37 nt withheld, positions 5064-5100]
ACCCTATCTCGGTCTATTCTTTTGATTTATAAGGGATTTTGCCGATTTCGGCCTATTGGTTAAAAAATGA
GCTGATTTAACAAAAATTTAACGCGAATTTTAACAAAATATTAACGCTTACAATTTAGGTGGCACTTTTC
GGGGAAATGTGCGCGGAACCCCTATTTGTTTATTTTTCTAAATACATTCAAATATGTATCCGCTCATGAA
TTAATTCTTAGAAAAACTCATCGAGCATCAAATGAAACTGCAATTTATTCATATCAGGATTATCAATACC
ATATTTTTGAAAAAGCCGTTTCTGTAATGAAGGAGAAAACTCACCGAGGCAGTTCCATAGGATGGCAAGA
TCCTGGTATCGGTCTGCGATTCCGACTCGTCCAACATCAATACAACCTATTAATTTCCCCTCGTCAAAAA
TAAGGTTATCAAGTGAGAAATCACCATGAGTGACGACTGAATCCGGTGAGAATGGCAAAAGTTTATGCAT
TTCTTTCCAGACTTGTTCAACAGGCCAGCCATTACGCTCGTCATCAAAATCACTCGCATCAACCAAACCG
TTATTCATTCGTGATTGCGCCTGAGCGAGACGAAATACGCGATCGCTGTTAAAAGGACAATTACAAACAG
GAATCGAATGCAACCGGCGCAGGAACACTGCCAGCGCATCAACAATATTTTCACCTGAATCAGGATATTC
TTCTAATACCTGGAATGCTGTTTTCCCGGGGATCGCAGTGGTGAGTAACCATGCATCATCAGGAGTACGG
ATAAAATGCTTGATGGTCGGAAGAGGCATAAATTCCGTCAGCCAGTTTAGTCTGACCATCTCATCTGTAA
CATCATTGGCAACGCTACCTTTGCCATGTTTCAGAAACAACTCTGGCGCATCGGGCTTCCCATACAATCG
ATAGATTGTCGCACCTGATTGCCCGACATTATCGCGAGCCCATTTATACCCATATAAATCAGCATCCATG
TTGGAATTTAATCGCGGCCTAGAGCAAGACGTTTCCCGTTGAATATGGCTCATAACACCCCTTGTATTAC
TGTTTATGTAAGCAGACAGTTTTATTGTTCATGACCAAAATCCCTTAACGTGAGTTTTCGTTCCACTGAG
CGTCAGACCCCGTAGAAAAGATCAAAGGATCTTC
Features (pLannotate 1.2.2; 24 found; start..end, strand, type, name):
      1..589     +  rep_origin     ori: high-copy-number ColE1/pMB1/pBR322/pUC origin of replication
    775..914     -  misc_feature   bom: basis of mobility region from pBR322
   1016..1207    -  CDS            rop: Rop protein, which maintains plasmids at low copy number; rop
   1224..1604    +  CDS            YPB1_ECOLX: Protein predicted: Swiss-Prot protein existence level 4. From Escherichia coli.
   1676..1967    -  CDS            TcR (fragment): tetracycline efflux protein; tet; confers resistance to tetracycline
   1982..2003    -  protein_bind   CAP binding site: CAP binding activates transcription in the presence of cAMP. E. coli catabolite activator protein
   2016..3098    -  CDS            lacI: lac repressor; lacI; The lac repressor binds to the lac operator to inhibit transcription in E. coli. This inhibition can be relieved by adding lactose or isopropyl-β-D-thiogalactopyranoside (IPTG).
   3099..3176    -  promoter       lacI promoter: lacI
   3184..3463    -  CDS            TcR (fragment): tetracycline efflux protein; tet; confers resistance to tetracycline
   3485..3503    +  promoter       T7 promoter: promoter for bacteriophage T7 RNA polymerase
   3504..3528    +  protein_bind   lac operator: The lac repressor binds to the lac operator to inhibit transcription in E. coli. This inhibition can be relieved by adding lactose or isopropyl-β-D-thiogalactopyranoside (IPTG). lac repressor encoded by lacI
   3543..3565    +  RBS            RBS: efficient ribosome binding site from bacteriophage T7 gene 10 (Olins and Rangwala, 1989)
   3584..3600    +  CDS            capTEV™ (fragment): composite tag for in vivo biotinylation, TEV protease cleavage, and 6xHis tagging
   3623..3640    +  CDS            thrombin site: thrombin recognition and cleavage site
   3711..4373    -  CDS            mScarlet: mScarlet is a basic (constitutively fluorescent) red fluorescent protein published in 2016, derived from synthetic construct. It has moderate acid sensitivity.
   4420..4449    -  promoter       lac promoter: promoter for the E. coli lac operon
   4464..4485    -  protein_bind   CAP binding site: CAP binding activates transcription in the presence of cAMP. E. coli catabolite activator protein
   4498..4587    -  CDS            lacI (fragment): lac repressor; lacI; The lac repressor binds to the lac operator to inhibit transcription in E. coli. This inhibition can be relieved by adding lactose or isopropyl-β-D-thiogalactopyranoside (IPTG).
   4603..4620    +  CDS            9xHis (fragment): 9xHis affinity tag
   4630..4679    +  CDS            SET1 (fragment): solubility-enhancement tag derived from T7 phage gene 10B
   4687..4734    +  terminator     T7 terminator: transcription terminator for bacteriophage T7 RNA polymerase
   4771..5199    +  rep_origin     f1 ori (sequence partly withheld): f1 bacteriophage origin of replication; arrow indicates direction of (+) strand synthesis
   5252..5309    +  promoter       AmpR promoter (fragment): bla
   5318..6133    -  CDS            KanR: aminoglycoside phosphotransferase; aph(3')-Ia; confers resistance to kanamycin in bacteria or G418 (Geneticin®) in eukaryotes
