[The description below was written by a language model from this plasmid's Addgene catalogue record and pLannotate feature annotations shown in this document.]
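Description:
p355_DG is an empty bacterial expression backbone derived from pET28b that has been domesticated for Golden Gate assembly, so that an open reading frame can be inserted scarlessly behind an N-terminal His10 tag and thrombin cleavage site. It is propagated in E. coli on the pBR322-type ColE1 origin. The bom region and the rop gene are retained, consistent with the low copy number listed in the record. Selection is by kanamycin through the aph(3')-Ia KanR gene. An f1 origin is also present, along with short tetracycline-resistance gene remnants that are carry-over from the parental backbone.

The expression unit follows the standard pET layout: a T7 promoter with an adjacent lac operator, the T7 gene 10 ribosome binding site, the histidine tag and thrombin site, and a downstream T7 terminator. A plasmid-borne lacI gene with its own promoter supplies repressor, so expression is IPTG-inducible in hosts that provide T7 RNA polymerase. Between the tag and the terminator sits a placeholder cassette in reverse orientation, consisting of a lac promoter with a CAP binding site driving a red fluorescent protein. The depositor identifies this protein as mScarlet3, while the annotation software labels it mScarlet. BsaI recognition sites flank the cassette and are destroyed during assembly, so correct clones lose the red reporter and can be picked by eye as colourless colonies. The depositor notes that the design leaves no glycine scar at the C-terminus. A short histidine-tag fragment is annotated after the dropout cassette, a position matching pET28's C-terminal His tag, but the record describes only the N-terminal tag as functional. The vector belongs to a suite of pre-assembled pET28b Golden Gate plasmids intended for protein engineering and recombinant expression, with tag removal by thrombin after affinity purification.
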