Addgene plasmid #234698: p355_DG
Purpose: (Empty Backbone) Golden gate domesticated pET28b for scarless cloning with His10-Thrombin
Depositing lab: Matthew Wohlever. Depositing organization: University of Pittsburgh (University, School of Medicine, and Cancer Institute). Publication: A suite of pre-assembled, pET28b-based Golden Gate vectors for efficient protein engineering and expression. Gaur D, Wohlever ML. Protein Sci. 2025 Apr;34(4):e70106. doi: 10.1002/pro.70106. PubMed 40130802.
Backbone
  Vector backbone: pET28b
  Vector type: Bacterial Expression
  Tag / fusion protein: His10-Thrombin (N terminal on backbone)
Growth in bacteria
  Bacterial resistance: Kanamycin, 50 μg/mL
  Growth temperature: 37°C
  Growth strain: DH5alpha
  Copy number: Low Copy
Gene/Insert
  Gene/Insert name: None
  Mutation: No
  Tag / fusion protein: His10-Thrombin (N terminal on backbone)
Terms and licenses: Academic/Nonprofit Terms; Industry Terms: Not Available to Industry
Depositor comments: The construct features an N-terminal His10 tag followed by a Thrombin cleavage site. There is no glycine scar at the C-terminus. BsaI recognition sites flank mScarlet3 to enable easy visualization of successful cloning through loss of red color. 5' Cloning Site: BsaI (destroyed), 3' Cloning Site: BsaI (destroyed).
How to cite: p355_DG was a gift from Matthew Wohlever (Addgene plasmid # 234698 ; http://n2t.net/addgene:234698 ; RRID:Addgene_234698)
